Addgene plasmid #132163: pDONR221_SLC9A5
Purpose: Gateway entry clone with codon-optimized ORF sequence for subcloning into custom expression vectors
Depositing lab: RESOLUTE Consortium & Giulio Superti-Furga. Depositing organization: CeMM Research Center for Molecular Medicine. Publication: The RESOLUTE consortium: unlocking SLC transporters for drug discovery. Superti-Furga G, Lackner D, Wiedmer T, Ingles-Prieto A, Barbosa B, Girardi E, Goldmann U, Gurtl B, Klavins K, Klimek C, Lindinger S, Lineiro-Retes E, Muller AC, Onstein S, Redinger G, Reil D, Sedlyarov V, Wolf G, Crawford M, Everley R, ... Steppan CM. Nat Rev Drug Discov. 2020 Jul;19(7):429-430. doi: 10.1038/d41573-020-00056-6. PubMed 32265506.
Backbone
  Vector backbone: pDONR221
  Backbone manufacturer: Thermo Fisher Scientific
  Backbone size w/o insert (bp): 2550
  Vector type: Mammalian Expression
Growth in bacteria
  Bacterial resistance: Kanamycin, 50 μg/mL
  Growth temperature: 37°C
  Growth strain: Stbl3
  Copy number: High Copy
Gene/Insert
  Gene/Insert name: SLC9A5 (alt name: NHE5)
  Species: H. sapiens (human)
  Insert size (bp): 2688
  Entrez Gene: SLC9A5 (a.k.a. NHE5)
  Cloning method: Gateway Cloning
  Sequencing primers: 5′ M13-fwd; 3′ M13-rev
Terms and licenses: Academic/Nonprofit Terms; Industry Terms
Depositor comments: For more information on the full Resolute plasmid collection, please see www.addgene.org/depositor-collections/re-solute/. Please provide your feedback on this plasmid to the RESOLUTE consortium by filling out their RESOLUTE repository feedback form: https://forms.office.com/Pages/ResponsePage.aspx?id=0e05yklzmkS7rjFGQL4N7z4feCLQvEJAmVcOCM_u885UN1JJRko0Ukg4TVQwNTZLOUxPQVJWT1NHUCQlQCN0PWcu
How to cite: pDONR221_SLC9A5 was a gift from RESOLUTE Consortium & Giulio Superti-Furga (Addgene plasmid # 132163 ; http://n2t.net/addgene:132163 ; RRID:Addgene_132163)
