[The description below was written by a language model from this plasmid's Addgene catalogue record and pLannotate feature annotations shown in this document.]
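Description:
pDONR221_SLC9A5 is a Gateway entry clone built on the pDONR221 backbone, carrying a codon-optimized open reading frame for human SLC9A5 (also known as NHE5), a sodium/hydrogen exchanger that extrudes protons using the inward sodium gradient and contributes to cellular pH regulation. The sequenced plasmid is about 5.2 kb, with an insert of roughly 2.7 kb. It is maintained in E. coli through a high-copy ColE1/pUC-type origin and selected with kanamycin via an aminoglycoside phosphotransferase (KanR) gene.

The SLC9A5 coding sequence sits between attL1 and attL2 sites, the product of a BP recombination into the donor vector. These sites allow directional, in-frame transfer of the ORF into any attR-containing destination vector by an LR Clonase reaction. Upstream of the cassette, rrnB T1 and T2 transcription terminators shield the insert from read-through transcription originating in the backbone, which helps limit unintended expression in bacteria. A T7 promoter lies downstream of attL2 in reverse orientation, and short lacI and lacZα fragments annotated near the terminators are backbone remnants rather than functional genes. M13 forward and reverse primer sites flank the cassette for sequence verification.

Although the catalogue lists the vector type as mammalian expression, the feature table shows no eukaryotic promoter or polyadenylation signal, so the plasmid does not drive expression in mammalian cells itself. It instead serves as a source clone for subcloning the transporter ORF into custom expression vectors. It belongs to a larger consortium collection of solute carrier (SLC) entry clones assembled to support functional study of SLC transporters and drug discovery.
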