Features (pLannotate 1.2.2; 10 found; start..end, strand, type, name):
    121..213     +  CDS            lacI (fragment): lac repressor; lacI; The lac repressor binds to the lac operator to inhibit transcription in E. coli. This inhibition can be relieved by adding lactose or isopropyl-β-D-thiogalactopyranoside (IPTG).
    268..295     -  terminator     rrnB T2 terminator: transcription terminator T2 from the E. coli rrnB gene
    427..470     +  terminator     rrnB T1 terminator: Escherichia coli rrnB; transcription terminator T1 from the E. coli rrnB gene
    517..553     -  CDS            lacZα (fragment): LacZα fragment of β-galactosidase; lacZ fragment
    569..668     +  protein_bind   attL1: mutant version of attL; recombination site for the Gateway® LR reaction LR Clonase™
    674..3361    +  CDS            SLC9A5: SL9A5_HUMAN - Also known as NHE5. Experimental evidence at protein level: Swiss-Prot protein existence level 1. Involved in pH regulation to eliminate acids generated by active metabolism or to counter adverse environmental conditions. Major proton extruding system driven by the inward sodium ion chemical gradient. Plays an important role in signal transduction (By similarity). From Homo sapiens (Human).
   3363..3462    -  protein_bind   attL2: mutant version of attL; recombination site for the Gateway® LR reaction LR Clonase™
   3480..3498    -  promoter       T7 promoter: promoter for bacteriophage T7 RNA polymerase
   3632..4441    +  CDS            KanR: aminoglycoside phosphotransferase; aph(3')-Ia; confers resistance to kanamycin in bacteria or G418 (Geneticin®) in eukaryotes
   4588..5176    +  rep_origin     ori: high-copy-number ColE1/pMB1/pBR322/pUC origin of replication
>Addgene plasmid #132163 | pDONR221_SLC9A5 | addgene full sequence | sequence record 260461 | Addgene NGS Result
CTTTCCTGCGTTATCCCCTGATTCTGTGGATAACCGTATTACCGCCTTTGAGTGAGCTGATACCGCTCGC
CGCAGCCGAACGACCGAGCGCAGCGAGTCAGTGAGCGAGGAAGCGGAAGAGCGCCCAATACGCAAACCGC
CTCTCCCCGCGCGTTGGCCGATTCATTAATGCAGCTGGCACGACAGGTTTCCCGACTGGAAAGCGGGCAG
TGAGCGCAACGCAATTAATACGCGTACCGCTAGCCAGGAAGAGTTTGTAGAAACGCAAAAAGGCCATCCG
TCAGGATGGCCTTCTGCTTAGTTTGATGCCTGGCAGTTTATGGCGGGCGTCCTGCCCGCCACCCTCCGGG
CCGTTGCTTCACAACGTTCAAATCCGCTCCCGGCGGATTTGTCCTACTCAGGAGAGCGTTCACCGACAAA
CAACAGATAAAACGAAAGGCCCAGTCTTCCGACTGAGCCTTTCGTTTTATTTGATGCCTGGCAGTTCCCT
ACTCTCGCGTTAACGCTAGCATGGATGTTTTCCCAGTCACGACGTTGTAAAACGACGGCCAGTCTTAAGC
TCGGGCCCCAAATAATGATTTTATTTTGACTGATAGTGACCTGTTCGTTGCAACACATTGATGAGCAATG
CTTTTTTATAATGCCAACTTTGTACAAAAAAGCAGGCTCCACCATGCTGAGAGCCGCCCTGTCTCTGCTG
GCCCTGCCACTGGCAGGAGCAGCAGAGGAGCCTACCCAGAAGCCAGAGAGCCCAGGAGAGCCACCTCCAG
GACTGGAGCTGTTCAGATGGCAGTGGCACGAGGTGGAGGCACCATACCTGGTGGCCCTGTGGATCCTGGT
GGCAAGCCTGGCCAAGATCGTGTTTCACCTGTCTAGGAAGGTGACCAGCCTGGTGCCTGAGTCCTGCCTG
CTGATCCTGCTGGGACTGGTGCTGGGAGGAATCGTGCTGGCCGTGGCCAAGAAGGCCGAGTATCAGCTGG
AGCCAGGCACATTCTTTCTGTTCCTGCTGCCCCCTATCGTGCTGGACTCCGGCTACTTTATGCCCTCTCG
CCTGTTCTTTGATAACCTGGGCGCCATCCTGACCTACGCAGTGGTTGGGACTTTGTGGAATGCCTTCACC
ACAGGAGCCGCCCTGTGGGGACTGCAGCAGGCAGGCCTGGTGGCCCCTAGGGTGCAGGCAGGACTGCTGG
ACTTCCTGCTGTTTGGCAGCCTGATCTCCGCCGTGGATCCAGTGGCCGTGCTGGCCGTGTTTGAGGAGGT
GCACGTGAACGAGACCCTGTTCATCATCGTGTTTGGCGAGAGCCTGCTGAATGACGCCGTGACAGTGGTG
CTGTACAAGGTGTGCAACAGCTTCGTGGAGATGGGCTCCGCCAATGTGCAGGCCACCGATTATCTGAAGG
GCGTGGCCTCTCTGTTTGTGGTGAGCCTGGGAGGAGCAGCAGTGGGACTGGTGTTCGCCTTTCTGCTGGC
CCTGACCACAAGATTCACAAAGAGAGTGAGGATCATCGAGCCTCTGCTGGTGTTTCTGCTGGCCTACGCC
GCCTATCTGACCGCCGAGATGGCCTCTCTGAGCGCCATCCTGGCCGTGACAATGTGCGGCCTGGGCTGTA
AGAAGTACGTGGAGGCCAACATCTCTCACAAGAGCAGGACCACAGTGAAGTATACCATGAAGACACTGGC
CTCCTGTGCCGAGACCGTGATCTTCATGCTGCTGGGCATCTCCGCCGTGGACAGCTCCAAGTGGGCATGG
GATTCTGGCCTGGTGCTGGGCACCCTGATCTTCATCCTGTTCTTTCGCGCCCTGGGAGTGGTGCTGCAGA
CATGGGTGCTGAATCAGTTTCGGCTGGTGCCACTGGACAAGATCGATCAGGTGGTCATGAGCTACGGAGG
ACTGAGGGGAGCAGTGGCCTTCGCCCTGGTCATCCTGCTGGACCGGACCAAGGTGCCCGCCAAGGATTAT
TTTGTGGCCACCACAATCGTGGTGGTGTTCTTTACCGTGATCGTGCAGGGCCTGACAATCAAGCCCCTGG
TGAAGTGGCTGAAGGTGAAGCGGTCCGAGCACCACAAGCCTACCCTGAACCAGGAGCTGCACGAGCACAC
ATTCGACCACATCCTGGCAGCAGTGGAGGATGTGGTGGGACACCACGGCTACCACTATTGGCGCGACCGG
TGGGAGCAGTTTGATAAGAAGTACCTGTCCCAGCTGCTGATGCGGAGATCTGCCTATAGAATCAGGGACC
AGATCTGGGACGTGTACTATCGCCTGAATATCCGGGACGCCATCAGCTTCGTGGATCAGGGAGGACACGT
GCTGTCTAGCACCGGACTGACACTGCCTTCCATGCCATCTAGAAACAGCGTGGCCGAGACCTCCGTGACA
AATCTGCTGAGGGAGTCCGGATCTGGAGCATGCCTGGACCTGCAGGTCATCGATACCGTGCGCTCTGGAA
GGGACAGGGAGGATGCCGTGATGCACCACCTGCTGTGCGGAGGACTGTACAAGCCAAGGCGCCGGTATAA
GGCCAGCTGTTCCAGACACTTCATCTCTGAGGACGCCCAGGAGAGGCAGGATAAGGAGGTGTTTCAGCAG
AACATGAAGAGAAGGCTGGAGTCCTTCAAGTCTACCAAGCACAATATCTGTTTTACAAAGTCCAAGCCTA
GACCAAGGAAGACCGGCCGCCGGAAGAAGGACGGAGTGGCAAACGCAGAGGCAACAAATGGCAAGCACAG
GGGACTGGGATTCCAGGACACCGCAGCCGTGATCCTGACAGTGGAGAGCGAGGAGGAGGAGGAGGAGTCC
GATTCCTCTGAGACCGAGAAGGAGGACGATGAGGGCATCATCTTTGTGGCAAGGGCCACAAGCGAGGTGC
TGCAGGAGGGCAAGGTGTCTGGAAGCCTGGAGGTGTGCCCATCTCCTAGGATCATCCCACCCAGCCCAAC
CTGTGCCGAGAAGGAGCTGCCATGGAAGAGCGGACAGGGCGACCTGGCCGTGTACGTGAGCTCCGAGACC
ACAAAGATCGTGCCTGTGGATATGCAGACAGGCTGGAACCAGTCCATCTCTAGCCTGGAGAGCCTGGCCT
CCCCTCCATGCAATCAGGCCCCTATCCTGACCTGTCTGCCCCCTCACCCAAGAGGCACAGAGGAGCCCCA
GGTGCCTCTGCACCTGCCAAGCGACCCCAGGTCCTCTTTCGCCTTTCCACCATCCCTGGCAAAGGCAGGC
CGCTCCCGGTCTGAGAGCTCCGCCGACCTGCCTCAGCAGCAGGAGCTGCAGCCACTGATGGGCCACAAGG
ATCACACCCACCTGTCTCCAGGCACCGCCACAAGCCACTGGTGTATCCAGTTCAACAGAGGCTCCAGGCT
GGACCCAGCTTTCTTGTACAAAGTTGGCATTATAAGAAAGCATTGCTTATCAATTTGTTGCAACGAACAG
GTCACTATCAGTCAAAATAAAATCATTATTTGCCATCCAGCTGATATCCCCTATAGTGAGTCGTATTACA
TGGTCATAGCTGTTTCCTGGCAGCTCTGGCCCGTGTCTCAAAATCTCTGATGTTACATTGCACAAGATAA
AAATATATCATCATGAACAATAAAACTGTCTGCTTACATAAACAGTAATACAAGGGGTGTTATGAGCCAT
ATTCAACGGGAAACGTCGAGGCCGCGATTAAATTCCAACATGGATGCTGATTTATATGGGTATAAATGGG
CTCGCGATAATGTCGGGCAATCAGGTGCGACAATCTATCGCTTGTATGGGAAGCCCGATGCGCCAGAGTT
GTTTCTGAAACATGGCAAAGGTAGCGTTGCCAATGATGTTACAGATGAGATGGTCAGACTAAACTGGCTG
ACGGAATTTATGCCTCTTCCGACCATCAAGCATTTTATCCGTACTCCTGATGATGCATGGTTACTCACCA
CTGCGATCCCCGGAAAAACAGCATTCCAGGTATTAGAAGAATATCCTGATTCAGGTGAAAATATTGTTGA
TGCGCTGGCAGTGTTCCTGCGCCGGTTGCATTCGATTCCTGTTTGTAATTGTCCTTTTAACAGCGATCGC
GTATTTCGTCTCGCTCAGGCGCAATCACGAATGAATAACGGTTTGGTTGATGCGAGTGATTTTGATGACG
AGCGTAATGGCTGGCCTGTTGAACAAGTCTGGAAAGAAATGCATAAACTTTTGCCATTCTCACCGGATTC
AGTCGTCACTCATGGTGATTTCTCACTTGATAACCTTATTTTTGACGAGGGGAAATTAATAGGTTGTATT
GATGTTGGACGAGTCGGAATCGCAGACCGATACCAGGATCTTGCCATCCTATGGAACTGCCTCGGTGAGT
TTTCTCCTTCATTACAGAAACGGCTTTTTCAAAAATATGGTATTGATAATCCTGATATGAATAAATTGCA
GTTTCATTTGATGCTCGATGAGTTTTTCTAATCAGAATTGGTTAATTGGTTGTAACACTGGCAGAGCATT
ACGCTGACTTGACGGGACGGCGCAAGCTCATGACCAAAATCCCTTAACGTGAGTTACGCGTCGTTCCACT
GAGCGTCAGACCCCGTAGAAAAGATCAAAGGATCTTCTTGAGATCCTTTTTTTCTGCGCGTAATCTGCTG
CTTGCAAACAAAAAAACCACCGCTACCAGCGGTGGTTTGTTTGCCGGATCAAGAGCTACCAACTCTTTTT
CCGAAGGTAACTGGCTTCAGCAGAGCGCAGATACCAAATACTGTTCTTCTAGTGTAGCCGTAGTTAGGCC
ACCACTTCAAGAACTCTGTAGCACCGCCTACATACCTCGCTCTGCTAATCCTGTTACCAGTGGCTGCTGC
CAGTGGCGATAAGTCGTGTCTTACCGGGTTGGACTCAAGACGATAGTTACCGGATAAGGCGCAGCGGTCG
GGCTGAACGGGGGGTTCGTGCACACAGCCCAGCTTGGAGCGAACGACCTACACCGAACTGAGATACCTAC
AGCGTGAGCTATGAGAAAGCGCCACGCTTCCCGAAGGGAGAAAGGCGGACAGGTATCCGGTAAGCGGCAG
GGTCGGAACAGGAGAGCGCACGAGGGAGCTTCCAGGGGGAAACGCCTGGTATCTTTATAGTCCTGTCGGG
TTTCGCCACCTCTGACTTGAGCGTCGATTTTTGTGATGCTCGTCAGGGGGGCGGAGCCTATGGAAAAACG
CCAGCAACGCGGCCTTTTTACGGTTCCTGGCCTTTTGCTGGCCTTTTGCTCACATGTT
