>Addgene plasmid #132163 | pDONR221_SLC9A5 | depositor partial sequence | sequence record 253726 | Codon-optimized ORF of SLC9A5
ATGCTGAGAGCCGCCCTGTCTCTGCTGGCCCTGCCACTGGCAGGAGCAGCAGAGGAGCCTACCCAGAAGC
CAGAGAGCCCAGGAGAGCCACCTCCAGGACTGGAGCTGTTCAGATGGCAGTGGCACGAGGTGGAGGCACC
ATACCTGGTGGCCCTGTGGATCCTGGTGGCAAGCCTGGCCAAGATCGTGTTTCACCTGTCTAGGAAGGTG
ACCAGCCTGGTGCCTGAGTCCTGCCTGCTGATCCTGCTGGGACTGGTGCTGGGAGGAATCGTGCTGGCCG
TGGCCAAGAAGGCCGAGTATCAGCTGGAGCCAGGCACATTCTTTCTGTTCCTGCTGCCCCCTATCGTGCT
GGACTCCGGCTACTTTATGCCCTCTCGCCTGTTCTTTGATAACCTGGGCGCCATCCTGACCTACGCAGTG
GTTGGGACTTTGTGGAATGCCTTCACCACAGGAGCCGCCCTGTGGGGACTGCAGCAGGCAGGCCTGGTGG
CCCCTAGGGTGCAGGCAGGACTGCTGGACTTCCTGCTGTTTGGCAGCCTGATCTCCGCCGTGGATCCAGT
GGCCGTGCTGGCCGTGTTTGAGGAGGTGCACGTGAACGAGACCCTGTTCATCATCGTGTTTGGCGAGAGC
CTGCTGAATGACGCCGTGACAGTGGTGCTGTACAAGGTGTGCAACAGCTTCGTGGAGATGGGCTCCGCCA
ATGTGCAGGCCACCGATTATCTGAAGGGCGTGGCCTCTCTGTTTGTGGTGAGCCTGGGAGGAGCAGCAGT
GGGACTGGTGTTCGCCTTTCTGCTGGCCCTGACCACAAGATTCACAAAGAGAGTGAGGATCATCGAGCCT
CTGCTGGTGTTTCTGCTGGCCTACGCCGCCTATCTGACCGCCGAGATGGCCTCTCTGAGCGCCATCCTGG
CCGTGACAATGTGCGGCCTGGGCTGTAAGAAGTACGTGGAGGCCAACATCTCTCACAAGAGCAGGACCAC
AGTGAAGTATACCATGAAGACACTGGCCTCCTGTGCCGAGACCGTGATCTTCATGCTGCTGGGCATCTCC
GCCGTGGACAGCTCCAAGTGGGCATGGGATTCTGGCCTGGTGCTGGGCACCCTGATCTTCATCCTGTTCT
TTCGCGCCCTGGGAGTGGTGCTGCAGACATGGGTGCTGAATCAGTTTCGGCTGGTGCCACTGGACAAGAT
CGATCAGGTGGTCATGAGCTACGGAGGACTGAGGGGAGCAGTGGCCTTCGCCCTGGTCATCCTGCTGGAC
CGGACCAAGGTGCCCGCCAAGGATTATTTTGTGGCCACCACAATCGTGGTGGTGTTCTTTACCGTGATCG
TGCAGGGCCTGACAATCAAGCCCCTGGTGAAGTGGCTGAAGGTGAAGCGGTCCGAGCACCACAAGCCTAC
CCTGAACCAGGAGCTGCACGAGCACACATTCGACCACATCCTGGCAGCAGTGGAGGATGTGGTGGGACAC
CACGGCTACCACTATTGGCGCGACCGGTGGGAGCAGTTTGATAAGAAGTACCTGTCCCAGCTGCTGATGC
GGAGATCTGCCTATAGAATCAGGGACCAGATCTGGGACGTGTACTATCGCCTGAATATCCGGGACGCCAT
CAGCTTCGTGGATCAGGGAGGACACGTGCTGTCTAGCACCGGACTGACACTGCCTTCCATGCCATCTAGA
AACAGCGTGGCCGAGACCTCCGTGACAAATCTGCTGAGGGAGTCCGGATCTGGAGCATGCCTGGACCTGC
AGGTCATCGATACCGTGCGCTCTGGAAGGGACAGGGAGGATGCCGTGATGCACCACCTGCTGTGCGGAGG
ACTGTACAAGCCAAGGCGCCGGTATAAGGCCAGCTGTTCCAGACACTTCATCTCTGAGGACGCCCAGGAG
AGGCAGGATAAGGAGGTGTTTCAGCAGAACATGAAGAGAAGGCTGGAGTCCTTCAAGTCTACCAAGCACA
ATATCTGTTTTACAAAGTCCAAGCCTAGACCAAGGAAGACCGGCCGCCGGAAGAAGGACGGAGTGGCAAA
CGCAGAGGCAACAAATGGCAAGCACAGGGGACTGGGATTCCAGGACACCGCAGCCGTGATCCTGACAGTG
GAGAGCGAGGAGGAGGAGGAGGAGTCCGATTCCTCTGAGACCGAGAAGGAGGACGATGAGGGCATCATCT
TTGTGGCAAGGGCCACAAGCGAGGTGCTGCAGGAGGGCAAGGTGTCTGGAAGCCTGGAGGTGTGCCCATC
TCCTAGGATCATCCCACCCAGCCCAACCTGTGCCGAGAAGGAGCTGCCATGGAAGAGCGGACAGGGCGAC
CTGGCCGTGTACGTGAGCTCCGAGACCACAAAGATCGTGCCTGTGGATATGCAGACAGGCTGGAACCAGT
CCATCTCTAGCCTGGAGAGCCTGGCCTCCCCTCCATGCAATCAGGCCCCTATCCTGACCTGTCTGCCCCC
TCACCCAAGAGGCACAGAGGAGCCCCAGGTGCCTCTGCACCTGCCAAGCGACCCCAGGTCCTCTTTCGCC
TTTCCACCATCCCTGGCAAAGGCAGGCCGCTCCCGGTCTGAGAGCTCCGCCGACCTGCCTCAGCAGCAGG
AGCTGCAGCCACTGATGGGCCACAAGGATCACACCCACCTGTCTCCAGGCACCGCCACAAGCCACTGGTG
TATCCAGTTCAACAGAGGCTCCAGGCTG
